>Addgene plasmid #145007 | TFORF3531 | depositor full sequence | sequence record 287135 | Full Sequence
TTAATGTAGTCTTATGCAATACTCTTGTAGTCTTGCAACATGGTAACGATGAGTTAGCAACATGCCTTAC
AAGGAGAGAAAAAGCACCGTGCATGCCGATTGGTGGAAGTAAGGTGGTACGATCGTGCCTTATTAGGAAG
GCAACAGACGGGTCTGACATGGATTGGACGAACCACTGAATTGCCGCATTGCAGAGATATTGTATTTAAG
TGCCTAGCTCGATACATAAACGGGTCTCTCTGGTTAGACCAGATCTGAGCCTGGGAGCTCTCTGGCTAAC
TAGGGAACCCACTGCTTAAGCCTCAATAAAGCTTGCCTTGAGTGCTTCAAGTAGTGTGTGCCCGTCTGTT
GTGTGACTCTGGTAACTAGAGATCCCTCAGACCCTTTTAGTCAGTGTGGAAAATCTCTAGCAGTGGCGCC
CGAACAGGGACTTGAAAGCGAAAGGGAAACCAGAGGAGCTCTCTCGACGCAGGACTCGGCTTGCTGAAGC
GCGCACGGCAAGAGGCGAGGGGCGGCGACTGGTGAGTACGCCAAAAATTTTGACTAGCGGAGGCTAGAAG
GAGAGAGATGGGTGCGAGAGCGTCAGTATTAAGCGGGGGAGAATTAGATCGCGATGGGAAAAAATTCGGT
TAAGGCCAGGGGGAAAGAAAAAATATAAATTAAAACATATAGTATGGGCAAGCAGGGAGCTAGAACGATT
CGCAGTTAATCCTGGCCTGTTAGAAACATCAGAAGGCTGTAGACAAATACTGGGACAGCTACAACCATCC
CTTCAGACAGGATCAGAAGAACTTAGATCATTATATAATACAGTAGCAACCCTCTATTGTGTGCATCAAA
GGATAGAGATAAAAGACACCAAGGAAGCTTTAGACAAGATAGAGGAAGAGCAAAACAAAAGTAAGACCAC
CGCACAGCAAGCGGCCGCTGATCTTCAGACCTGGAGGAGGAGATATGAGGGACAATTGGAGAAGTGAATT
ATATAAATATAAAGTAGTAAAAATTGAACCATTAGGAGTAGCACCCACCAAGGCAAAGAGAAGAGTGGTG
CAGAGAGAAAAAAGAGCAGTGGGAATAGGAGCTTTGTTCCTTGGGTTCTTGGGAGCAGCAGGAAGCACTA
TGGGCGCAGCGTCAATGACGCTGACGGTACAGGCCAGACAATTATTGTCTGGTATAGTGCAGCAGCAGAA
CAATTTGCTGAGGGCTATTGAGGCGCAACAGCATCTGTTGCAACTCACAGTCTGGGGCATCAAGCAGCTC
CAGGCAAGAATCCTGGCTGTGGAAAGATACCTAAAGGATCAACAGCTCCTGGGGATTTGGGGTTGCTCTG
GAAAACTCATTTGCACCACTGCTGTGCCTTGGAATGCTAGTTGGAGTAATAAATCTCTGGAACAGATTTG
GAATCACACGACCTGGATGGAGTGGGACAGAGAAATTAACAATTACACAAGCTTAATACACTCCTTAATT
GAAGAATCGCAAAACCAGCAAGAAAAGAATGAACAAGAATTATTGGAATTAGATAAATGGGCAAGTTTGT
GGAATTGGTTTAACATAACAAATTGGCTGTGGTATATAAAATTATTCATAATGATAGTAGGAGGCTTGGT
AGGTTTAAGAATAGTTTTTGCTGTACTTTCTATAGTGAATAGAGTTAGGCAGGGATATTCACCATTATCG
TTTCAGACCCACCTCCCAACCCCGAGGGGACCCATGCATTGCATCTCAATTAGTCAGCAACCAGGTGTGG
AAAGTCCCCAGGCTCCCCAGCAGGCAGAAGTATGCAAAGCATGCGTCTCAATTAGTCAGCAACCATAGTC
CCGCCCCTAACTCCGCCCATCCCGCCCCTAACTCCGCCCAGTTCCGCCCATTCTCCGCCCCATGGCTGAC
TAATTTTTTTTATTTATGCAGAGGCCGAGGCCGCCTCGGCCTCTGAGCTATTCCAGAAGTAGTGAGGAGG
CTTTTTTGGAGGCCTAGGCTTTTGCAAAAAGCTTTCTAGAGGTACCACCGGAGCTTACCATGACCGAGTA
CAAGCCCACGGTGCGCCTCGCCACCCGCGACGACGTCCCCAGGGCCGTACGCACCCTCGCCGCCGCGTTC
GCCGACTACCCCGCCACGCGCCACACCGTCGATCCGGACCGCCACATCGAGCGGGTCACCGAGCTGCAAG
AACTCTTCCTCACGCGCGTCGGGCTCGACATCGGCAAGGTGTGGGTCGCGGACGACGGCGCCGCCGTGGC
GGTCTGGACCACGCCGGAGAGCGTCGAAGCGGGGGCGGTGTTCGCCGAGATCGGCCCGCGCATGGCCGAG
TTGAGCGGTTCCCGGCTGGCCGCGCAGCAACAGATGGAAGGCCTCCTGGCGCCGCACCGGCCCAAGGAGC
CCGCGTGGTTCCTGGCCACCGTCGGCGTCTCGCCCGACCACCAGGGCAAGGGTCTGGGCAGCGCCGTCGT
GCTCCCCGGAGTGGAGGCGGCCGAGCGCGCCGGGGTGCCCGCCTTCCTGGAGACCTCCGCGCCCCGCAAC
CTCCCCTTCTACGAGCGGCTCGGCTTCACCGTCACCGCCGACGTCGAGGTGCCCGAAGGACCGCGCACCT
GGTGCATGACCCGCAAGCCCGGTGCCAGTTAACGAATTCTAGATCTTGAGACAAATGGCAGTATTCATCC
ACAATTTTAAAAGAAAAGGGGGGATTGGGGGGTACAGTGCAGGGGAAAGAATAGTAGACATAATAGCAAC
AGACATACAAACTAAAGAATTACAAAAACAAATTACAAAAATTCAAAATTTTCGGGTTTATTACAGGGAC
AGCAGAGATCCACTTTGGCGCCGGCTCGAGGCCTGCAGGTGCAAAGATGGATAAAGTTTTAAACAGAGAG
GAATCTTTGCAGCTAATGGACCTTCTAGGTCTTGAAAGGAGTGGGAATTGGCTCCGGTGCCCGTCAGTGG
GCAGAGCGCACATCGCCCACAGTCCCCGAGAAGTTGGGGGGAGGGGTCGGCAATTGAACCGGTGCCTAGA
GAAGGTGGCGCGGGGTAAACTGGGAAAGTGATGTCGTGTACTGGCTCCGCCTTTTTCCCGAGGGTGGGGG
AGAACCGTATATAAGTGCAGTAGTCGCCGTGAACGTTCTTTTTCGCAACGGGTTTGCCGCCAGAACACAG
GTAAGTGCCGTGTGTGGTTCCCGCGGGCCTGGCCTCTTTACGGGTTATGGCCCTTGCGTGCCTTGAATTA
CTTCCACCTGGCTGCAGTACGTGATTCTTGATCCCGAGCTTCGGGTTGGAAGTGGGTGGGAGAGTTCGAG
GCCTTGCGCTTAAGGAGCCCCTTCGCCTCGTGCTTGAGTTGAGGCCTGGCCTGGGCGCTGGGGCCGCCGC
GTGCGAATCTGGTGGCACCTTCGCGCCTGTCTCGCTGCTTTCGATAAGTCTCTAGCCATTTAAAATTTTT
GATGACCTGCTGCGACGCTTTTTTTCTGGCAAGATAGTCTTGTAAATGCGGGCCAAGATCTGCACACTGG
TATTTCGGTTTTTGGGGCCGCGGGCGGCGACGGGGCCCGTGCGTCCCAGCGCACATGTTCGGCGAGGCGG
GGCCTGCGAGCGCGGCCACCGAGAATCGGACGGGGGTAGTCTCAAGCTGGCCGGCCTGCTCTGGTGCCTG
GCCTCGCGCCGCCGTGTATCGCCCCGCCCTGGGCGGCAAGGCTGGCCCGGTCGGCACCAGTTGCGTGAGC
GGAAAGATGGCCGCTTCCCGGCCCTGCTGCAGGGAGCTCAAAATGGAGGACGCGGCGCTCGGGAGAGCGG
GCGGGTGAGTCACCCACACAAAGGAAAAGGGCCTTTCCGTCCTCAGCCGTCGCTTCATGTGACTCCACGG
AGTACCGGGCGCCGTCCAGGCACCTCGATTAGTTCTCGAGCTTTTGGAGTACGTCGTCTTTAGGTTGGGG
GGAGGGGTTTTATGCGATGGAGTTTCCCCACACTGAGTGGGTGGAGACTGAAGTTAGGCCAGCTTGGCAC
TTGATGTAATTCTCCTTGGAATTTGCCCTTTTTGAGTTTGGATCTTGGTTCATTCTCAAGCCTCAGACAG
TGGTTCAAAGTTTTTTTCTTCCATTTCAGGTGTCGTGAGGCTAGCATCGATTGATCAACAAGTTTGTACA
AAAAAGTTGGCATGCCGAAGAGAAAGTCTCCAGAGAATACAGAGGGCAAAGATGGATCCAAAGTAACTAA
ACAGGAGCCCACAAGACGGTCTGCCAGATTGTCAGCGAAACCTGCTCCACCAAAACCTGAACCCAAACCA
AGAAAAACATCTGCTAAGAAAGAACCTGGAGCAAAGATTAGCAGAGGTGCTAAAGGGAAGAAGGAGGAAA
AGCAGGAAGCTGGAAAGGAAGGCACAGAAAACTGCCCAACTTTCTTGTACAAAGTGGTTGATATCGGTAA
GCCTATCCCTAACCCTCTCCTCGGTCTCGATTCTACGTAGTAATGAACTAGTCCGTAACTTGAAAGTATT
TCGATTTCTTGGCTTTATATATCTTGTGGAAAGGACGAGATACAAGTAGCGGCCGGCTATGCACGCGTTA
AGTCGACAATCAACCTCTGGATTACAAAATTTGTGAAAGATTGACTGGTATTCTTAACTATGTTGCTCCT
TTTACGCTATGTGGATACGCTGCTTTAATGCCTTTGTATCATGCTATTGCTTCCCGTATGGCTTTCATTT
TCTCCTCCTTGTATAAATCCTGGTTGCTGTCTCTTTATGAGGAGTTGTGGCCCGTTGTCAGGCAACGTGG
CGTGGTGTGCACTGTGTTTGCTGACGCAACCCCCACTGGTTGGGGCATTGCCACCACCTGTCAGCTCCTT
TCCGGGACTTTCGCTTTCCCCCTCCCTATTGCCACGGCGGAACTCATCGCCGCCTGCCTTGCCCGCTGCT
GGACAGGGGCTCGGCTGTTGGGCACTGACAATTCCGTGGTGTTGTCGGGGAAATCATCGTCCTTTCCTTG
GCTGCTCGCCTGTGTTGCCACCTGGATTCTGCGCGGGACGTCCTTCTGCTACGTCCCTTCGGCCCTCAAT
CCAGCGGACCTTCCTTCCCGCGGCCTGCTGCCGGCTCTGCGGCCTCTTCCGCGTCTTCGCCTTCGCCCTC
AGACGAGTCGGATCTCCCTTTGGGCCGCCTCCCCGCGTCGACTTTAAGACCAATGACTTACAAGGCAGCT
GTAGATCTTAGCCACTTTTTAAAAGAAAAGGGGGGACTGGAAGGGCTAATTCACTCCCAACGAAGACAAG
ATCTGCTTTTTGCTTGTACTGGGTCTCTCTGGTTAGACCAGATCTGAGCCTGGGAGCTCTCTGGCTAACT
AGGGAACCCACTGCTTAAGCCTCAATAAAGCTTGCCTTGAGTGCTTCAAGTAGTGTGTGCCCGTCTGTTG
TGTGACTCTGGTAACTAGAGATCCCTCAGACCCTTTTAGTCAGTGTGGAAAATCTCTAGCAGTACGTATA
GTAGTTCATGTCATCTTATTATTCAGTATTTATAACTTGCAAAGAAATGAATATCAGAGAGTGAGAGGAA
CTTGTTTATTGCAGCTTATAATGGTTACAAATAAAGCAATAGCATCACAAATTTCACAAATAAAGCATTT
TTTTCACTGCATTCTAGTTGTGGTTTGTCCAAACTCATCAATGTATCTTATCATGTCTGGCTCTAGCTAT
CCCGCCCCTAACTCCGCCCATCCCGCCCCTAACTCCGCCCAGTTCCGCCCATTCTCCGCCCCATGGCTGA
CTAATTTTTTTTATTTATGCAGAGGCCGAGGCCGCCTCGGCCTCTGAGCTATTCCAGAAGTAGTGAGGAG
GCTTTTTTGGAGGCCTAGGGACGTACCCAATTCGCCCTATAGTGAGTCGTATTACGCGCGCTCACTGGCC
GTCGTTTTACAACGTCGTGACTGGGAAAACCCTGGCGTTACCCAACTTAATCGCCTTGCAGCACATCCCC
CTTTCGCCAGCTGGCGTAATAGCGAAGAGGCCCGCACCGATCGCCCTTCCCAACAGTTGCGCAGCCTGAA
TGGCGAATGGG
[124 nt withheld, positions 6032-6155]
C
[91 nt withheld, positions 6157-6247]
A
[49 nt withheld, positions 6249-6297]
CCTTTGACGTTGGAGTCCACGTTCTTT
[37 nt withheld, positions 6325-6361]
ACCCTATCTCGGTCTATTCTTTTGATTTATAAGGGATTTTGCCGATTTCGGCCTATTGGTTAAAAAATGA
GCTGATTTAACAAAAATTTAACGCGAATTTTAACAAAATATTAACGCTTACAATTTAGGTGGCACTTTTC
GGGGAAATGTGCGCGGAACCCCTATTTGTTTATTTTTCTAAATACATTCAAATATGTATCCGCTCATGAG
ACAATAACCCTGATAAATGCTTCAATAATATTGAAAAAGGAAGAGTATGAGTATTCAACATTTCCGTGTC
GCCCTTATTCCCTTTTTTGCGGCATTTTGCCTTCCTGTTTTTGCTCACCCAGAAACGCTGGTGAAAGTAA
AAGATGCTGAAGATCAGTTGGGTGCACGAGTGGGTTACATCGAACTGGATCTCAACAGCGGTAAGATCCT
TGAGAGTTTTCGCCCCGAAGAACGTTTTCCAATGATGAGCACTTTTAAAGTTCTGCTATGTGGCGCGGTA
TTATCCCGTATTGACGCCGGGCAAGAGCAACTCGGTCGCCGCATACACTATTCTCAGAATGACTTGGTTG
AGTACTCACCAGTCACAGAAAAGCATCTTACGGATGGCATGACAGTAAGAGAATTATGCAGTGCTGCCAT
AACCATGAGTGATAACACTGCGGCCAACTTACTTCTGACAACGATCGGAGGACCGAAGGAGCTAACCGCT
TTTTTGCACAACATGGGGGATCATGTAACTCGCCTTGATCGTTGGGAACCGGAGCTGAATGAAGCCATAC
CAAACGACGAGCGTGACACCACGATGCCTGTAGCAATGGCAACAACGTTGCGCAAACTATTAACTGGCGA
ACTACTTACTCTAGCTTCCCGGCAACAATTAATAGACTGGATGGAGGCGGATAAAGTTGCAGGACCACTT
CTGCGCTCGGCCCTTCCGGCTGGCTGGTTTATTGCTGATAAATCTGGAGCCGGTGAGCGTGGGTCTCGCG
GTATCATTGCAGCACTGGGGCCAGATGGTAAGCCCTCCCGTATCGTAGTTATCTACACGACGGGGAGTCA
GGCAACTATGGATGAACGAAATAGACAGATCGCTGAGATAGGTGCCTCACTGATTAAGCATTGGTAACTG
TCAGACCAAGTTTACTCATATATACTTTAGATTGATTTAAAACTTCATTTTTAATTTAAAAGGATCTAGG
TGAAGATCCTTTTTGATAATCTCATGACCAAAATCCCTTAACGTGAGTTTTCGTTCCACTGAGCGTCAGA
CCCCGTAGAAAAGATCAAAGGATCTTCTTGAGATCCTTTTTTTCTGCGCGTAATCTGCTGCTTGCAAACA
AAAAAACCACCGCTACCAGCGGTGGTTTGTTTGCCGGATCAAGAGCTACCAACTCTTTTTCCGAAGGTAA
CTGGCTTCAGCAGAGCGCAGATACCAAATACTGTTCTTCTAGTGTAGCCGTAGTTAGGCCACCACTTCAA
GAACTCTGTAGCACCGCCTACATACCTCGCTCTGCTAATCCTGTTACCAGTGGCTGCTGCCAGTGGCGAT
AAGTCGTGTCTTACCGGGTTGGACTCAAGACGATAGTTACCGGATAAGGCGCAGCGGTCGGGCTGAACGG
GGGGTTCGTGCACACAGCCCAGCTTGGAGCGAACGACCTACACCGAACTGAGATACCTACAGCGTGAGCT
ATGAGAAAGCGCCACGCTTCCCGAAGGGAGAAAGGCGGACAGGTATCCGGTAAGCGGCAGGGTCGGAACA
GGAGAGCGCACGAGGGAGCTTCCAGGGGGAAACGCCTGGTATCTTTATAGTCCTGTCGGGTTTCGCCACC
TCTGACTTGAGCGTCGATTTTTGTGATGCTCGTCAGGGGGGCGGAGCCTATGGAAAAACGCCAGCAACGC
GGCCTTTTTACGGTTCCTGGCCTTTTGCTGGCCTTTTGCTCACATGTTCTTTCCTGCGTTATCCCCTGAT
TCTGTGGATAACCGTATTACCGCCTTTGAGTGAGCTGATACCGCTCGCCGCAGCCGAACGACCGAGCGCA
GCGAGTCAGTGAGCGAGGAAGCGGAAGAGCGCCCAATACGCAAACCGCCTCTCCCCGCGCGTTGGCCGAT
TCATTAATGCAGCTGGCACGACAGGTTTCCCGACTGGAAAGCGGGCAGTGAGCGCAACGCAATTAATGTG
AGTTAGCTCACTCATTAGGCACCCCAGGCTTTACACTTTATGCTTCCGGCTCGTATGTTGTGTGGAATTG
TGAGCGGATAACAATTTCACACAGGAAACAGCTATGACCATGATTACGCCAAGCGCGCAATTAACCCTCA
CTAAAGGGAACAAAAGCTGGAGCTGCAAGC
Features (pLannotate 1.2.2; 34 found; start..end, strand, type, name):
      5..231     +  promoter       RSV promoter: Rous sarcoma virus enhancer/promoter
    232..412     +  LTR            5' LTR (truncated): truncated 5' long terminal repeat (LTR) from HIV-1
    459..584     +  misc_feature   HIV-1 Ψ: packaging signal of human immunodeficiency virus type 1
    568..931     +  CDS            HIV-1 gag (fragment): gag protein from human immunodeficiency virus 1; gag
   1077..1310    +  misc_feature   RRE: The Rev response element (RRE) of HIV-1 allows for Rev-dependent mRNA export from the nucleus to the cytoplasm.
   1687..1713    +  CDS            Rev (fragment): human immunodeficiency virus 1 (HIV-1) Rev protein; rev; enhances nuclear export of unspliced and incompletely spliced viral mRNAs
   1720..1743    +  promoter       SV40 promoter (fragment): SV40 early promoter
   1744..1815    +  promoter       SV40 promoter (fragment): SV40 enhancer and early promoter
   1839..1974    +  rep_origin     SV40 ori: SV40 origin of replication
   2020..2616    +  CDS            PuroR (fragment): puromycin N-acetyltransferase; pac from Streptomyces; confers resistance to puromycin
   2665..2782    +  misc_feature   cPPT/CTS: central polypurine tract and central termination sequence of HIV-1
   2847..2913    +  CDS            small t antigen (fragment): SV40 (simian virus 40) small t antigen
   2920..4098    +  promoter       EF-1α promoter: strong constitutive promoter for human elongation factor EF-1α
   4119..4136    +  protein_bind   attB1 (fragment): mutant version of attB; core recombination site for the Gateway® BP reaction BP Clonase™
   4142..4366    +  CDS            HMGN3 (fragment): HMGN3_HUMAN - Also known as TRIP7. Experimental evidence at protein level: Swiss-Prot protein existence level 1. Binds to nucleosomes, regulating chromatin structure and consequently, chromatin-dependent processes such as transcription, DNA replication and DNA repair. Affects both insulin and glucagon levels and modulates the expression of pancreatic genes involved in insulin secretion. Regulates the expression of the glucose transporter SLC2A2 by binding specifically to its promoter region and recruiting PDX1 and additional transcription factors. Regulates the expression of SLC6A9, a glycine
   4375..4398    -  protein_bind   attB2: mutant version of attB; recombination site for the Gateway® BP reaction BP Clonase™
   4406..4447    +  CDS            V5 tag: epitope tag from simian virus 5
   4463..4516    +  promoter       U6 promoter (fragment): RNA polymerase III promoter for human U6 snRNA
   4558..5146    +  misc_feature   WPRE: woodchuck hepatitis virus posttranscriptional regulatory element
   5197..5216    +  misc_feature   cPPT/CTS (fragment): central polypurine tract and central termination sequence of HIV-1
   5218..5451    +  LTR            3' LTR (ΔU3): self-inactivating 3' long terminal repeat (LTR) from HIV-1
   5529..5650    +  polyA_signal   SV40 poly(A) signal: SV40 polyadenylation signal
   5690..5825    +  rep_origin     SV40 ori: SV40 origin of replication
   5846..5864    -  promoter       T7 promoter: promoter for bacteriophage T7 RNA polymerase
   5872..6027    +  CDS            lacZα (fragment): LacZα fragment of β-galactosidase; lacZ fragment
   6032..6460    +  rep_origin     f1 ori (sequence partly withheld): f1 bacteriophage origin of replication; arrow indicates direction of (+) strand synthesis
   6513..6617    +  promoter       AmpR promoter: bla
   6618..7478    +  CDS            AmpR: β-lactamase; bla; confers resistance to ampicillin, carbenicillin, and related antibiotics
   7649..8237    +  rep_origin     ori: high-copy-number ColE1/pMB1/pBR322/pUC origin of replication
   8420..8512    +  CDS            lacI (fragment): lac repressor; lacI; The lac repressor binds to the lac operator to inhibit transcription in E. coli. This inhibition can be relieved by adding lactose or isopropyl-β-D-thiogalactopyranoside (IPTG).
   8525..8546    +  protein_bind   CAP binding site: CAP binding activates transcription in the presence of cAMP. E. coli catabolite activator protein
   8561..8591    +  promoter       lac promoter: promoter for the E. coli lac operon
   8599..8615    +  protein_bind   lac operator: The lac repressor binds to the lac operator to inhibit transcription in E. coli. This inhibition can be relieved by adding lactose or isopropyl-β-D-thiogalactopyranoside (IPTG). lac repressor encoded by lacI
   8660..8678    +  promoter       T3 promoter: promoter for bacteriophage T3 RNA polymerase
