[The description below was written by a language model from this plasmid's Addgene catalogue record and pLannotate feature annotations shown in this document.]
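Description:
TFORF3531 is a lentiviral mammalian expression plasmid built on the pLX_TRC317 backbone from the Broad Institute Genetic Perturbation Platform. It carries the human HMGN3 open reading frame, which encodes a nucleosome-binding chromatin protein also known as TRIP7, and it belongs to a barcoded transcription factor ORF collection. In bacteria it is maintained through a high-copy ColE1/pUC-type origin and selected with ampicillin via the β-lactamase gene. An f1 origin and remnants of a lac/lacZα cloning region are also present. The depositor warns that recombination can occur, a known risk with LTR-containing plasmids.

The viral portion has a third-generation, self-inactivating layout. An RSV promoter drives a truncated HIV-1 5' LTR, followed by the Ψ packaging signal with a gag fragment, the RRE for Rev-dependent export, a cPPT/CTS element, WPRE and a ΔU3 3' LTR with a downstream SV40 polyadenylation signal. Two expression units sit between the LTRs. An SV40 early promoter drives puromycin N-acetyltransferase for selection of transduced cells. The EF-1α promoter drives HMGN3, which was inserted by Gateway recombination and is flanked by attB1 and attB2 sites, with a C-terminal V5 epitope tag for detection. WPRE downstream of the cassette enhances transcript stability and expression.

According to the record, each construct in the collection carries a unique 24-bp barcode that identifies its ORF in pooled overexpression screens, such as directed differentiation studies. The barcode is not annotated as a discrete feature in the table, so its position is not stated. A short U6 promoter fragment annotated after the V5 tag appears to be a residual sequence rather than a functional unit.
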