Addgene plasmid #145007: TFORF3531
Purpose: Lentiviral vector for overexpressing transcription factor ORFs with unique 24-bp barcodes. Barcodes facilitate identification of transcription factors in pooled screens.
Depositing lab: Feng Zhang. Depositing organization: Broad Institute. Publication: A transcription factor atlas of directed differentiation. Joung J, Ma S, Tay T, Geiger-Schuller KR, Kirchgatterer PC, Verdine VK, Guo B, Arias-Garcia MA, Allen WE, Singh A, Kuksenko O, Abudayyeh OO, Gootenberg JS, Fu Z, Macrae RK, Buenrostro JD, Regev A, Zhang F. Cell. 2023 Jan 5;186(1):209-229.e26. doi: 10.1016/j.cell.2022.11.026. PubMed 36608654.
Backbone
  Vector backbone: pLX_TRC317
  Backbone manufacturer: Broad Institute Genetic Perturbation Platform
  Backbone size w/o insert (bp): 8264
  Vector type: Mammalian Expression, Lentiviral
  Selectable markers: Puromycin
Growth in bacteria
  Bacterial resistance: Ampicillin, 100 μg/mL
  Growth temperature: 37°C
  Growth strain: NEB Stable
  Copy number: High Copy
Gene/Insert
  Gene/Insert name: HMGN3
  Species: H. sapiens (human)
  Insert size (bp): 437
  Entrez Gene: HMGN3 (a.k.a. TRIP7, PNAS-24, PNAS-25, FLJ42187, DKFZp686E20226)
  Promoter: EF1a
  Tag / fusion protein: V5 (C terminal on insert)
  Cloning method: Gateway Cloning
  Sequencing primers: 5′ GGGTGGAGACTGAAGTTAGGCCAG; 3′ CACATAGCGTAAAAGGAGCAACATAG
Resource information
  A portion of this plasmid was derived from a plasmid made by: Broad Institute Genetic Perturbation Platform
Terms and licenses: Academic/Nonprofit Terms; Industry Terms: Not Available to Industry
Depositor comments: NM_138730.2 Please test multiple small colonies in case of plasmid recombination. To make this collection available in a timely manner, a portion of this collection was not fully sequenced by Addgene. If an Addgene verified full plasmid sequence is not available, please contact us prior to placing an order to request the full sequence.
How to cite: TFORF3531 was a gift from Feng Zhang (Addgene plasmid # 145007 ; http://n2t.net/addgene:145007 ; RRID:Addgene_145007)
