>Addgene plasmid #145007 | TFORF3531 | depositor partial sequence | sequence record 287136 | Insert
ATCGATTGATCAACAAGTTTGTACAAAAAAGTTGGCATGCCGAAGAGAAAGTCTCCAGAGAATACAGAGG
GCAAAGATGGATCCAAAGTAACTAAACAGGAGCCCACAAGACGGTCTGCCAGATTGTCAGCGAAACCTGC
TCCACCAAAACCTGAACCCAAACCAAGAAAAACATCTGCTAAGAAAGAACCTGGAGCAAAGATTAGCAGA
GGTGCTAAAGGGAAGAAGGAGGAAAAGCAGGAAGCTGGAAAGGAAGGCACAGAAAACTGCCCAACTTTCT
TGTACAAAGTGGTTGATATCGGTAAGCCTATCCCTAACCCTCTCCTCGGTCTCGATTCTACGTAGTAATG
AACTAGTCCGTAACTTGAAAGTATTTCGATTTCTTGGCTTTATATATCTTGTGGAAAGGACGAGATACAA
GTAGCGGCCGGCTATGC
