>Addgene plasmid #145007 | TFORF3531 | depositor partial sequence | sequence record 287137 | Barcode
GATACAAGTAGCGGCCGGCTATGC
