>Addgene plasmid #145007 | TFORF3531 | addgene partial sequence | sequence record 313874 | WPRE-R 5'-CATAGCGTAAAAGGAGCAACA-3'
TTTGTAATCCAGAGGTTGATTGTCGACTTAACGCGTGCATAGCCGGCCGCTACTTGTATCTCGTCCTTTC
CACAAGATATATAAAGCCAAGAAATCGAAATACTTTCAAGTTACGGACTAGTTCATTACTACGTAGAATC
GAGACCGAGGAGAGGGTTAGGGATAGGCTTACCGATATCAACCACTTTGTACAAGAAAGTTGGGCAGTTT
TCTGTGCCTTCCTTTCCAGCTTCCTGCTTTTCCTCCTTCTTCCCTTTAGCACCTCTGCTAATCTTTGCTC
CAGGTTCTTTCTTAGCAGATGTTTTTCTTGGTTTGGGTTCAGGTTTTGGTGGAGCAGGTTTCGCTGACAA
TCTGGCAGACCGTCTTGTGGGCTCCTGTTTAGTTACTTTGGATCCATCTTTGCCCTCTGTATTCTCTGGA
GACTTTCTCTTCGGCATGCCAACTTTTTTGTACAAACTTGTTGATCAATCGATGCTAGCCTCACGACACC
TGAAATGGAAGAAAAAAACTTTGAACCACTGTCTGAGGCTTGAGAATGAACCAAGATCCAAACTCAAAAA
GGGCAAATTCCAAGGAGAATTACATCAAGTGCCAAGCTGGCCTAACTTCAGTCTCCACCCACTCAGTGTG
GGGAAACTCCATCGCATAAAACCCCTCCCCCCAACCTAAAGACGACGTACTCCAAAAGCTCGAGAACTAA
TCGAGGTGCCTGGACGGCGCCCGGTACTCCGTGG
